Addgene plasmid #230832: CAG-MCSrev-WPRE-SV40 - GCH4
Purpose: (Empty Backbone) AAV cloning vector for expression under the CAG promoter.
Depositing lab: Kimberly Ritola. Depositing organization: University of North Carolina at Chapel Hill.
Backbone
  Vector backbone: CAG-MCS-WPRE-SV40 - GCH1
  Backbone manufacturer: Ritola Lab
  Vector type: AAV ; Cloning Vector
Growth in bacteria
  Bacterial resistance: Ampicillin, 100 μg/mL
  Growth temperature: 37°C
  Growth strain: NEB Stable
  Copy number: High Copy
Gene/Insert
  Gene/Insert name: None
Terms and licenses: Academic/Nonprofit Terms; Industry Terms: Not Available to Industry
How to cite: CAG-MCSrev-WPRE-SV40 - GCH4 was a gift from Kimberly Ritola (Addgene plasmid # 230832 ; http://n2t.net/addgene:230832 ; RRID:Addgene_230832)
