[The description below was written by a language model from this plasmid's Addgene catalogue record and pLannotate feature annotations shown in this document.]
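Description:
CAG-MCSrev-WPRE-SV40 - GCH4 is an empty AAV cloning vector, about 6.1 kb, designed for placing a gene of interest under the CAG promoter and packaging it into recombinant adeno-associated virus. It derives from the related backbone CAG-MCS-WPRE-SV40 - GCH1. The "MCSrev" in its name suggests that the polylinker is reversed relative to that parent, although the record does not say so explicitly. In bacteria it replicates from a high-copy ColE1/pUC-type origin and is selected with ampicillin through the bla gene and its own promoter. An M13 phage origin is also present, along with remnants of earlier cloning vectors (fragments of lacI, lacZα, bom and rop, and the lac promoter/operator) that have no evident role in the design. The listed growth strain is a recombination-deficient type commonly chosen to keep the repeat-rich ITRs intact.

The expression cassette lies between two AAV2 inverted terminal repeats, which are the cis elements required for replication and encapsidation of the vector genome. It runs on the minus strand of the sequence record. The CMV immediate-early enhancer, chicken β-actin promoter and chimeric β-actin/β-globin intron together form the strong, broadly active CAG promoter. This is followed by a pBluescript-type multiple cloning site, where the insert is placed. Downstream are a WPRE, which enhances transcript stability and expression, and an SV40 polyadenylation signal. The SV40 signal is annotated on the opposite strand to the rest of the cassette, and the record gives no explanation for this. No gene, tag or reporter is included, so users supply their own coding sequence for strong expression in AAV-transduced mammalian cells.
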