Features (pLannotate 1.2.2; 22 found; start..end, strand, type, name):
      1..589     +  rep_origin     ori: high-copy-number ColE1/pMB1/pBR322/pUC origin of replication
    772..864     +  CDS            lacI (fragment): lac repressor; lacI; The lac repressor binds to the lac operator to inhibit transcription in E. coli. This inhibition can be relieved by adding lactose or isopropyl-β-D-thiogalactopyranoside (IPTG).
    877..898     +  protein_bind   CAP binding site: CAP binding activates transcription in the presence of cAMP. E. coli catabolite activator protein
    913..943     +  promoter       lac promoter: promoter for the E. coli lac operon
    951..967     +  protein_bind   lac operator: The lac repressor binds to the lac operator to inhibit transcription in E. coli. This inhibition can be relieved by adding lactose or isopropyl-β-D-thiogalactopyranoside (IPTG). lac repressor encoded by lacI
   1007..1147    -  repeat_region  AAV2 ITR: inverted terminal repeat of adeno-associated virus serotype 2 inverted
   1162..1230    +  CDS            large T antigen (fragment): large T antigen from SV40 (simian virus 40)
   1253..1374    +  polyA_signal   SV40 poly(A) signal: SV40 polyadenylation signal
   1390..1978    -  misc_feature   WPRE: woodchuck hepatitis virus posttranscriptional regulatory element
   1985..2092    +  misc_feature   MCS: pBluescript multiple cloning site
   2096..2155    -  CDS            HBB (fragment): HBB_LEPEU - Experimental evidence at protein level: Swiss-Prot protein existence level 1. Involved in oxygen transport from the lung to the various peripheral tissues. From Lepus europaeus (European hare).
   2153..3169    -  intron         chimeric intron: chimera between introns from chicken β-actin and rabbit β-globin
   3170..3448    -  promoter       chicken β-actin promoter: No description available
   3450..3829    -  enhancer       CMV enhancer: human cytomegalovirus immediate early enhancer
   3859..3999    +  repeat_region  AAV2 ITR: inverted terminal repeat of adeno-associated virus serotype 2 inverted
   4008..4162    +  CDS            lacZα (fragment): LacZα fragment of β-galactosidase; lacZ fragment
   4168..4219    -  misc_feature   bom (fragment): basis of mobility region from pBR322
   4238..4618    +  rep_origin     M13 ori (sequence partly withheld): M13 bacteriophage origin of replication; arrow indicates direction of (+) strand synthesis
   4694..4743    -  misc_feature   bom (fragment): basis of mobility region from pBR322
   4845..4880    -  CDS            rop (fragment): Rop protein, which maintains plasmids at low copy number; rop
   4975..5079    +  promoter       AmpR promoter: bla
   5080..5940    +  CDS            AmpR: β-lactamase; bla; confers resistance to ampicillin, carbenicillin, and related antibiotics
>Addgene plasmid #230832 | CAG-MCSrev-WPRE-SV40 - GCH4 | addgene full sequence | sequence record 459148 | Addgene NGS Result
TTGAGATCCTTTTTTTCTGCGCGTAATCTGCTGCTTGCAAACAAAAAAACCACCGCTACCAGCGGTGGTT
TGTTTGCCGGATCAAGAGCTACCAACTCTTTTTCCGAAGGTAACTGGCTTCAGCAGAGCGCAGATACCAA
ATACTGTTCTTCTAGTGTAGCCGTAGTTAGGCCACCACTTCAAGAACTCTGTAGCACCGCCTACATACCT
CGCTCTGCTAATCCTGTTACCAGTGGCTGCTGCCAGTGGCGATAAGTCGTGTCTTACCGGGTTGGACTCA
AGACGATAGTTACCGGATAAGGCGCAGCGGTCGGGCTGAACGGGGGGTTCGTGCACACAGCCCAGCTTGG
AGCGAACGACCTACACCGAACTGAGATACCTACAGCGTGAGCTATGAGAAAGCGCCACGCTTCCCGAAGG
GAGAAAGGCGGACAGGTATCCGGTAAGCGGCAGGGTCGGAACAGGAGAGCGCACGAGGGAGCTTCCAGGG
GGAAACGCCTGGTATCTTTATAGTCCTGTCGGGTTTCGCCACCTCTGACTTGAGCGTCGATTTTTGTGAT
GCTCGTCAGGGGGGCGGAGCCTATGGAAAAACGCCAGCAACGCGGCCTTTTTACGGTTCCTGGCCTTTTG
CTGGCCTTTTGCTCACATGTTCTTTCCTGCGTTATCCCCTGATTCTGTGGATAACCGTATTACCGCCTTT
GAGTGAGCTGATACCGCTCGCCGCAGCCGAACGACCGAGCGCAGCGAGTCAGTGAGCGAGGAAGCGGAAG
AGCGCCCAATACGCAAACCGCCTCTCCCCGCGCGTTGGCCGATTCATTAATGCAGCTGGCACGACAGGTT
TCCCGACTGGAAAGCGGGCAGTGAGCGCAACGCAATTAATGTGAGTTAGCTCACTCATTAGGCACCCCAG
GCTTTACACTTTATGCTTCCGGCTCGTATGTTGTGTGGAATTGTGAGCGGATAACAATTTCACACAGGAA
ACAGCTATGACCATGATTACGAATTGCCTGCAGGCAGCTGCGCGCTCGCTCGCTCACTGAGGCCGCCCGG
GCAAAGCCCGGGCGTCGGGCGACCTTTGGTCGCCCGGCCTCAGTGAGCGAGCGAGCGCGCAGAGAGGGAG
TGGCCAACTCCATCACTAGGGGTTCCTATCGATGGCGCGCCTACCACATTTGTAGAGGTTTTACTTGCTT
TAAAAAACCTCCCACATCTCCCCCTGAACCTGAAACATAAAATGAATGCAATTGTTGTTGTTAACTTGTT
TATTGCAGCTTATAATGGTTACAAATAAAGCAATAGCATCACAAATTTCACAAATAAAGCATTTTTTTCA
CTGCATTCTAGTTGTGGTTTGTCCAAACTCATCAATGTATCTTATCATGTCTGTGTACAGCGGGGAGGCG
GCCCAAAGGGAGATCCGACTCGTCTGAGGGCGAAGGCGAAGACGCGGAAGAGGCCGCAGAGCCGGCAGCA
GGCCGCGGGAAGGAAGGTCCGCTGGATTGAGGGCCGAAGGGACGTAGCAGAAGGACGTCCCGCGCAGAAT
CCAGGTGGCAACACAGGCGAGCAGCCAAGGAAAGGACGATGATTTCCCCGACAACACCACGGAATTGTCA
GTGCCCAACAGCCGAGCCCCTGTCCAGCAGCGGGCAAGGCAGGCGGCGATGAGTTCCGCCGTGGCAATAG
GGAGGGGGAAAGCGAAAGTCCCGGAAAGGAGCTGACAGGTGGTGGCAATGCCCCAACCAGTGGGGGTTGC
GTCAGCAAACACAGTGCACACCACGCCACGTTGCCTGACAACGGGCCACAACTCCTCATAAAGAGACAGC
AACCAGGATTTATACAAGGAGGAGAAAATGAAAGCCATACGGGAAGCAATAGCATGATACAAAGGCATTA
AAGCAGCGTATCCACATAGCGTAAAAGGAGCAACATAGTTAAGAATACCAGTCAATCTTTCACAAATTTT
GTAATCCAGAGGTTGATTACCGGTGAGCTCCACCGCGGTGGCGGCCGCTCTAGAACTAGTGGATCCCCCG
GGCTGCAGGAATTCGATATCAAGCTTATCGATACCGTCGACCTCGAGGGGGGGCCCGGTACCGCTAGTCA
ATTCTTTGCCAAAATGATGAGACAGCACAATAACCAGCACGTTGCCCAGGAGCTGTAGGAAAAAGAAGAA
GGCATGAACATGGTTAGCAGAGGCTCTAGAGCCGCCGGTCACACGCCAGAAGCCGAACCCCGCCCTGCCC
CGTCCCCCCCGAAGGCAGCCGTCCCCCCGCGGACAGCCCCGAGGCTGGAGAGGGAGAAGGGGACGGCGGC
GCGGCGACGCACGAAGGCCCTCCCCGCCCATTTCCTTCCTGCCGGCGCCGCACCGCTTCGCCCCGCGCCC
GCTAGAGGGGGTGCGGCGGCGCCTCCCAGATTTCGGCTCCGCACAGATTTGGGACAAAGGAAGTCCCTGC
GCCCTCTCGCACGATTACCATAAAAGGCAATGGCTGCGGCTCGCCGCGCCTCGACAGCCGCCGGCGCTCC
GGGGGCCGCCGCGCCCCYCCCCCGAGCCCYCCCCGGCCCGMGGCGGCCCCGCCCCGCCCGGCACCCCCAC
CTGCCGCCACCCCCCGCCCGGCACGGCGAGCCCCGCGCCACGCCCCGTACGGAGCCCCGCACCCGAAGCC
GGGCCGTGCTCAGCAACTCGGGGAGGGGGGTGCAGGGGGGGTTGCAGCCCGACCGACGCGCCCACACCCC
CTGCTCACCCCCCCACGCACACACCCCGCACGCAGCCTTTGTTCCCCTCGCAGCCCCCCCCGCACCGCGG
GGCACCGCCCCCGGCCGCGCTCCCCTCGCGCACACTGCGGAGCGCACAAAGCCCCGCGCCGCGCCCGCAG
CGCTCACAGCCGCCGGGCAGCGCGGAGCCGCACGCGGCGCTCCCCACGCACACACACACGCACGCACCCC
CCGAGCCGCTCCCCCCGCACAAAGGGCCCTCCCGGAGCCCCTCAAGGCTTTCACGCAGCCACAGAAAAGA
AACAAGCCGTCATTAAACCAAGCGCTAATTACAGCCCGGAGGAGAAGGGCCGTCCCGCCCGCTCACCTGT
GGGAGTAACGCGGTCAGTCAGAGCCGGGGCGGGCGGCGCGAGGCGGCGGCGGAGCGGGGCACGGGGCGAA
GGCAGCGCGCAGCGACTCCCGCCCGCCGCGCGCTTCGCTTTTTATAGGGCCGCCGCCGCCGCCGCCTCGC
CATAAAAGGAAACTTTCGGAGCGCGCCGCTCTGATTGGCTGCCGCCGCACCTCTCCSCCTCSCCCCSCCC
CCCCCCTCCCCCCCCCCCCCCCCCCCTSGCGCGCGCCCCCCCCCCCCCCCCCGCCCCCATCGCTGCACAA
AATAATTAAAAAATAAATAAATACAAAATTGGGGGTGGGGAGGGGGGGGAGATGGGGAGAGTGAAGCAGA
ACGTGGGGCTCACCTCGACCATGGTAATAGCGATGACTAATACGTAGATGTACTGCCAAGTAGGAAAGTC
CCATAAGGTCATGTACTGGGCATAATGCCAGGCGGGCCATTTACCGTCATTGACGTCAATAGGGGGCGTA
CTTGGCATATGATACACTTGATGTACTGCCAAGTGGGCAGTTTACCGTAAATACTCCACCCATTGACGTC
AATGGAAAGTCCCTATTGGCGTTACTATGGGAACATACGTCATTATTGACGTCAATGGGCGGGGGTCGTT
GGGCGGTCAGCCAGGCGGGCCATTTACCGTAAGTTATGTAACGCGGAACTCCATATATGGGCTATGAACT
AATGACCCCGTAATTGATTACTATTAATAACTAGTCAATAATCAATGTCGAGGGTTACCGCCTAGGATCG
ATAGATCTAGGAACCCCTAGTGATGGAGTTGGCCACTCCCTCTCTGCGCGCTCGCTCGCTCACTGAGGCC
GGGCGACCAAAGGTCGCCCGACGCCCGGGCTTTGCCCGGGCGGCCTCAGTGAGCGAGCGAGCGCGCAGCT
GCCTGCAGGCAGCTTGGCACTGGCCGTCGTTTTACAACGTCGTGACTGGGAAAACCCTGGCGTTACCCAA
CTTAATCGCCTTGCAGCACATCCCCCTTTCGCCAGCTGGCGTAATAGCGAAGAGGCCCGCACCGATCGCC
CTTCCCAACAGTTGCGCAGCCTGAATGGCGAATGGCGCCTGATGCGGTATTTTCTCCTTACGCATCTGTG
CGGTATTTCACACCGCATA
[142 nt withheld, positions 4220-4361]
C
[141 nt withheld, positions 4363-4503]
CCTTTGACGTTGGAGTCCACGTTCTTT
[37 nt withheld, positions 4531-4567]
ACCCTATCTCGGGCTATTCTTTTGATTTATAAGGGATTTTGCCGATTTCGGCCTATTGGTTAAAAAATGA
GCTGATTTAACAAAAATTTAACGCGAATTTTAACAAAATATTAACGTTTACAATTTTATGGTGCACTCTC
AGTACAATCTGCTCTGATGCCGCATAGTTAAGCCAGCCCCGACACCCGCCAACACCCGCTGACGCGCCCT
GACGGGCTTGTCTGCTCCCGGCATCCGCTTACAGACAAGCTGTGACCGTCTCCGGGAGCTGCATGTGTCA
GAGGTTTTCACCGTCATCACCGAAACGCGCGAGACGAAAGGGCCTCGTGATACGCCTATTTTTATAGGTT
AATGTCATGATAATAATGGTTTCTTAGACGTCAGGTGGCACTTTTCGGGGAAATGTGCGCGGAACCCCTA
TTTGTTTATTTTTCTAAATACATTCAAATATGTATCCGCTCATGAGACAATAACCCTGATAAATGCTTCA
ATAATATTGAAAAAGGAAGAGTATGAGTATTCAACATTTCCGTGTCGCCCTTATTCCCTTTTTTGCGGCA
TTTTGCCTTCCTGTTTTTGCTCACCCAGAAACGCTGGTGAAAGTAAAAGATGCTGAAGATCAGTTGGGTG
CACGAGTGGGTTACATCGAACTGGATCTCAACAGCGGTAAGATCCTTGAGAGTTTTCGCCCCGAAGAACG
TTTTCCAATGATGAGCACTTTTAAAGTTCTGCTATGTGGCGCGGTATTATCCCGTATTGACGCCGGGCAA
GAGCAACTCGGTCGCCGCATACACTATTCTCAGAATGACTTGGTTGAGTACTCACCAGTCACAGAAAAGC
ATCTTACGGATGGCATGACAGTAAGAGAATTATGCAGTGCTGCCATAACCATGAGTGATAACACTGCGGC
CAACTTACTTCTGACAACGATCGGAGGACCGAAGGAGCTAACCGCTTTTTTGCACAACATGGGGGATCAT
GTAACTCGCCTTGATCGTTGGGAACCGGAGCTGAATGAAGCCATACCAAACGACGAGCGTGACACCACGA
TGCCTGTAGCAATGGCAACAACGTTGCGCAAACTATTAACTGGCGAACTACTTACTCTAGCTTCCCGGCA
ACAATTAATAGACTGGATGGAGGCGGATAAAGTTGCAGGACCACTTCTGCGCTCGGCCCTTCCGGCTGGC
TGGTTTATTGCTGATAAATCTGGAGCCGGTGAGCGTGGGTCTCGCGGTATCATTGCAGCACTGGGGCCAG
ATGGTAAGCCCTCCCGTATCGTAGTTATCTACACGACGGGGAGTCAGGCAACTATGGATGAACGAAATAG
ACAGATCGCTGAGATAGGTGCCTCACTGATTAAGCATTGGTAACTGTCAGACCAAGTTTACTCATATATA
CTTTAGATTGATTTAAAACTTCATTTTTAATTTAAAAGGATCTAGGTGAAGATCCTTTTTGATAATCTCA
TGACCAAAATCCCTTAACGTGAGTTTTCGTTCCACTGAGCGTCAGACCCCGTAGAAAAGATCAAAGGATC
TTC
